>Addgene plasmid #128757 | pU6-sgRNA EF1Alpha-puro-T2A-BFP.PAPD4-2 | depositor full sequence | sequence record 246905 | pU6-sgRNA EF1Alpha-puro-T2A-BFP.PAPD4-2 sequence 8888 bps
GCTTAAGCGGTCGACGGATCGGGAGATCTCCCGATCCCCTATGGTGCACTCTCAGTACAATCTGCTCTGA
TGCCGCATAGTTAAGCCAGTATCTGCTCCCTGCTTGTGTGTTGGAGGTCGCTGAGTAGTGCGCGAGCAAA
ATTTAAGCTACAACAAGGCAAGGCTTGACCGACAATTGCATGAAGAATCTGCTTAGGGTTAGGCGTTTTG
CGCTGCTTCGCGATGTACGGGCCAGATATACGCGTTGACATTGATTATTGACTAGTTATTAATAGTAATC
AATTACGGGGTCATTAGTTCATAGCCCATATATGGAGTTCCGCGTTACATAACTTACGGTAAATGGCCCG
CCTGGCTGACCGCCCAACGACCCCCGCCCATTGACGTCAATAATGACGTATGTTCCCATAGTAACGCCAA
TAGGGACTTTCCATTGACGTCAATGGGTGGAGTATTTACGGTAAACTGCCCACTTGGCAGTACATCAAGT
GTATCATATGCCAAGTACGCCCCCTATTGACGTCAATGACGGTAAATGGCCCGCCTGGCATTATGCCCAG
TACATGACCTTATGGGACTTTCCTACTTGGCAGTACATCTACGTATTAGTCATCGCTATTACCATGGTGA
TGCGGTTTTGGCAGTACATCAATGGGCGTGGATAGCGGTTTGACTCACGGGGATTTCCAAGTCTCCACCC
CATTGACGTCAATGGGAGTTTGTTTTGGCACCAAAATCAACGGGACTTTCCAAAATGTCGTAACAACTCC
GCCCCATTGACGCAAATGGGCGGTAGGCGTGTACGGTGGGAGGTCTATATAAGCAGCGCGTTTTGCCTGT
ACTGGGTCTCTCTGGTTAGACCAGATCTGAGCCTGGGAGCTCTCTGGCTAACTAGGGAACCCACTGCTTA
AGCCTCAATAAAGCTTGCCTTGAGTGCTTCAAGTAGTGTGTGCCCGTCTGTTGTGTGACTCTGGTAACTA
GAGATCCCTCAGACCCTTTTAGTCAGTGTGGAAAATCTCTAGCAGTGGCGCCCGAACAGGGACTTGAAAG
CGAAAGGGAAACCAGAGGAGCTCTCTCGACGCAGGACTCGGCTTGCTGAAGCGCGCACGGCAAGAGGCGA
GGGGCGGCGACTGGTGAGTACGCCAAAAATTTTGACTAGCGGAGGCTAGAAGGAGAGAGATGGGTGCGAG
AGCGTCAGTATTAAGCGGGGGAGAATTAGATCGCGATGGGAAAAAATTCGGTTAAGGCCAGGGGGAAAGA
AAAAATATAAATTAAAACATATAGTATGGGCAAGCAGGGAGCTAGAACGATTCGCAGTTAATCCTGGCCT
GTTAGAAACATCAGAAGGCTGTAGACAAATACTGGGACAGCTACAACCATCCCTTCAGACAGGATCAGAA
GAACTTAGATCATTATATAATACAGTAGCAACCCTCTATTGTGTGCATCAAAGGATAGAGATAAAAGACA
CCAAGGAAGCTTTAGACAAGATAGAGGAAGAGCAAAACAAAAGTAAGACCACCGCACAGCAAGCGGCCGG
CCGCGCTGATCTTCAGACCTGGAGGAGGAGATATGAGGGACAATTGGAGAAGTGAATTATATAAATATAA
AGTAGTAAAAATTGAACCATTAGGAGTAGCACCCACCAAGGCAAAGAGAAGAGTGGTGCAGAGAGAAAAA
AGAGCAGTGGGAATAGGAGCTTTGTTCCTTGGGTTCTTGGGAGCAGCAGGAAGCACTATGGGCGCAGCGT
CAATGACGCTGACGGTACAGGCCAGACAATTATTGTCTGGTATAGTGCAGCAGCAGAACAATTTGCTGAG
GGCTATTGAGGCGCAACAGCATCTGTTGCAACTCACAGTCTGGGGCATCAAGCAGCTCCAGGCAAGAATC
CTGGCTGTGGAAAGATACCTAAAGGATCAACAGCTCCTGGGGATTTGGGGTTGCTCTGGAAAACTCATTT
GCACCACTGCTGTGCCTTGGAATGCTAGTTGGAGTAATAAATCTCTGGAACAGATTTGGAATCACACGAC
CTGGATGGAGTGGGACAGAGAAATTAACAATTACACAAGCTTAATACACTCCTTAATTGAAGAATCGCAA
AACCAGCAAGAAAAGAATGAACAAGAATTATTGGAATTAGATAAATGGGCAAGTTTGTGGAATTGGTTTA
ACATAACAAATTGGCTGTGGTATATAAAATTATTCATAATGATAGTAGGAGGCTTGGTAGGTTTAAGAAT
AGTTTTTGCTGTACTTTCTATAGTGAATAGAGTTAGGCAGGGATATTCACCATTATCGTTTCAGACCCAC
CTCCCAACCCCGAGGGGACCCGACAGGCCCGAAGGAATAGAAGAAGAAGGTGGAGAGAGAGACAGAGACA
GATCCATTCGATTAGTGAACGGATCGGCACTGCGTGCGCCAATTCTGCAGACAAATGGCAGTATTCATCC
ACAATTTTAAAAGAAAAGGGGGGATTGGGGGGTACAGTGCAGGGGAAAGAATAGTAGACATAATAGCAAC
AGACATACAAACTAAAGAATTACAAAAACAAATTACAAAAATTCAAAATTTTCGGGTTTATTACAGGGAC
AGCAGAGATCCAGTTTGGTTAGTACCGGGCCCGCTCTAGAGATCCGACGCGCCATCTCTAGGCCCGCGCC
GGCCCCCTCGCACGGACTTGTGGGAGAAGCTCGGCTACTCCCCTGCCCCGGTTAATTTGCATATAATATT
TCCTAGTAACTATAGAGGCTTAATGTGCGATAAAAGACAGATAATCTGTTCTTTTTAATACTAGCTACAT
TTTACATGATAGGCTTGGATTTCTATAACTTCGTATAGCATACATTATACGAAGTTATAAACAGCACAAA
AGGAAACTCACCCTAACTGTAAAGTAATTGTGTGTTTTGAGACTATAAGTATCCCTTGGAGAACCACCTT
GTTGGGGACAGCTAGGCCCAGCTCGTTTAAGAGCTAAGCTGGAAACAGCATAGCAAGTTTAAATAAGGCT
AGTCCGTTATCAACTTGAAAAAGTGGCACCGAGTCGGTGCTTTTTTTCTCGAGTACTAGGATCCATTAGG
CGGCCGCGTGGATAACCGTATTACCGCCATGCATGTGCCCGTCAGTGGGCAGAGCGCACATCGCCCACAG
TCCCCGAGAAGTTGGGGGGAGGGGTCGGCAATTGAACCGGTGCCTAGAGAAGGTGGCGCGGGGTAAACTG
GGAAAGTGATGTCGTGTACTGGCTCCGCCTTTTTCCCGAGGGTGGGGGAGAACCGTATATAAGTGCAGTA
GTCGCCGTGAACGTTCTTTTTCGCAACGGGTTTGCCGCCAGAACACAGGTAAGTGCCGTGTGTGGTTCCC
GCGGGCCTGGCCTCTTTACGGGTTATGGCCCTTGCGTGCCTTGAATTACTTCCACCTGGCTGCAGTACGT
GATTCTTGATCCCGAGCTTCGGGTTGGAAGTGGGTGGGAGAGTTCGAGGCCTTGCGCTTAAGGAGCCCCT
TCGCCTCGTGCTTGAGTTGAGGCCTGGCCTGGGCGCTGGGGCCGCCGCGTGCGAATCTGGTGGCACCTTC
GCGCCTGTCTCGCTGCTTTCGATAAGTCTCTAGCCATTTAAAATTTTTGATGACCTGCTGCGACGCTTTT
TTTCTGGCAAGATAGTCTTGTAAATGCGGGCCAAGATCTGCACACTGGTATTTCGGTTTTTGGGGCCGCG
GGCGGCGACGGGGCCCGTGCGTCCCAGCGCACATGTTCGGCGAGGCGGGGCCTGCGAGCGCGGCCACCGA
GAATCGGACGGGGGTAGTCTCAAGCTGGCCGGCCTGCTCTGGTGCCTGGCCTCGCGCCGCCGTGTATCGC
CCCGCCCTGGGCGGCAAGGCTGGCCCGGTCGGCACCAGTTGCGTGAGCGGAAAGATGGCCGCTTCCCGGC
CCTGCTGCAGGGAGCTCAAAATGGAGGACGCGGCGCTCGGGAGAGCGGGCGGGTGAGTCACCCACACAAA
GGAAAAGGGCCTTTCCGTCCTCAGCCGTCGCTTCATGTGACTCCACGGAGTACCGGGCGCCGTCCAGGCA
CCTCGATTAGTTCTCGCGCTTTTGGAGTACGTCGTCTTTAGGTTGGGGGGAGGGGTTTTATGCGATGGAG
TTTCCCCACACTGAGTGGGTGGAGACTGAAGTTAGGCCAGCTTGGCACTTGATGTAATTCTCCTTGGAAT
TTGCCCTTTTTGAGTTTGGATCTTGGTTCATTCTCAAGCCTCAGACAGTGGTTCAAAGTTTTTTTCTTCC
ATTTCAGGTGTCGTGAGCTAGCCCACCATGACCGAGTACAAGCCCACGGTGCGCCTCGCCACCCGCGACG
ACGTCCCCCGGGCCGTACGCACCCTCGCCGCCGCGTTCGCCGACTACCCCGCCACGCGCCACACCGTCGA
CCCGGACCGCCACATCGAGCGGGTCACCGAGCTGCAAGAACTCTTCCTCACGCGCGTCGGGCTCGACATC
GGCAAGGTGTGGGTCGCGGACGACGGCGCCGCGGTGGCGGTCTGGACCACGCCGGAGAGCGTCGAAGCGG
GGGCGGTGTTCGCCGAGATCGGCCCGCGCATGGCCGAGTTGAGCGGTTCCCGGCTGGCCGCGCAGCAACA
GATGGAAGGCCTCCTGGCGCCGCACCGGCCCAAGGAGCCCGCGTGGTTCCTGGCCACCGTCGGCGTCTCG
CCCGACCACCAGGGCAAGGGTCTGGGCAGCGCCGTCGTGCTCCCCGGAGTGGAGGCGGCCGAGCGCGCCG
GGGTGCCCGCCTTCCTGGAGACCTCCGCGCCCCGCAACCTCCCCTTCTACGAGCGGCTCGGCTTCACCGT
CACCGCCGACGTCGAGGTGCCCGAAGGACCGCGCACCTGGTGCATGACCCGCAAGCCCGGTGCCGGATCG
GGAGAGGGCAGAGGAAGTCTGCTAACATGCGGTGACGTCGAGGAGAATCCTGGCCCACCGGTCGCCACCA
GCGAGCTGATTAAGGAGAACATGCACATGAAGCTGTACATGGAGGGCACCGTGGACAACCATCACTTCAA
GTGCACATCCGAGGGCGAAGGCAAGCCCTACGAGGGCACCCAGACCATGAGAATCAAGGTGGTCGAGGGC
GGCCCTCTCCCCTTCGCCTTCGACATCCTGGCTACTAGCTTCCTCTACGGCAGCAAGACCTTCATCAACC
ACACCCAGGGCATCCCCGACTTCTTCAAGCAGTCCTTCCCTGAGGGCTTCACATGGGAGAGAGTCACCAC
ATACGAAGACGGGGGCGTGCTGACCGCTACCCAGGACACCAGCCTCCAGGACGGCTGCCTCATCTACAAC
GTCAAGATCAGAGGGGTGAACTTCACATCCAACGGCCCTGTGATGCAGAAGAAAACACTCGGCTGGGAGG
CCTTCACCGAGACGCTGTACCCCGCTGACGGCGGCCTGGAAGGCAGAAACGACATGGCCCTGAAGCTCGT
GGGCGGGAGCCATCTGATCGCAAACATCAAGACCACATATAGATCCAAGAAACCCGCTAAGAACCTCAAG
ATGCCTGGCGTCTACTATGTGGACTACAGACTGGAAAGAATCAAGGAGGCCAACAACGAGACCTACGTCG
AGCAGCACGAGGTGGCAGTGGCCAGATACTGCGACCTCCCTAGCAAACTGGGGCACAAGCTTAATTAAGA
ATTCGTCGAGGGACCTAATAACTTCGTATAGCATACATTATACGAAGTTATACATGTTTAAGGGTTCCGG
TTCCACTAGGTACAATTCGATATCAAGCTTATCGATAATCAACCTCTGGATTACAAAATTTGTGAAAGAT
TGACTGGTATTCTTAACTATGTTGCTCCTTTTACGCTATGTGGATACGCTGCTTTAATGCCTTTGTATCA
TGCTATTGCTTCCCGTATGGCTTTCATTTTCTCCTCCTTGTATAAATCCTGGTTGCTGTCTCTTTATGAG
GAGTTGTGGCCCGTTGTCAGGCAACGTGGCGTGGTGTGCACTGTGTTTGCTGACGCAACCCCCACTGGTT
GGGGCATTGCCACCACCTGTCAGCTCCTTTCCGGGACTTTCGCTTTCCCCCTCCCTATTGCCACGGCGGA
ACTCATCGCCGCCTGCCTTGCCCGCTGCTGGACAGGGGCTCGGCTGTTGGGCACTGACAATTCCGTGGTG
TTGTCGGGGAAATCATCGTCCTTTCCTTGGCTGCTCGCCTGTGTTGCCACCTGGATTCTGCGCGGGACGT
CCTTCTGCTACGTCCCTTCGGCCCTCAATCCAGCGGACCTTCCTTCCCGCGGCCTGCTGCCGGCTCTGCG
GCCTCTTCCGCGTCTTCGCCTTCGCCCTCAGACGAGTCGGATCTCCCTTTGGGCCGCCTCCCCGCATCGA
TACCGTCGACCTCGATCGAGACCTAGAAAAACATGGAGCAATCACAAGTAGCAATACAGCAGCTACCAAT
GCTGATTGTGCCTGGCTAGAAGCACAAGAGGAGGAGGAGGTGGGTTTTCCAGTCACACCTCAGGTACCTT
TAAGACCAATGACTTACAAGGCAGCTGTAGATCTTAGCCACTTTTTAAAAGAAAAGGGGGGACTGGAAGG
GCTAATTCACTCCCAACGAAGACAAGATATCCTTGATCTGTGGATCTACCACACACAAGGCTACTTCCCT
GATTGGCAGAACTACACACCAGGGCCAGGGATCAGATATCCACTGACCTTTGGATGGTGCTACAAGCTAG
TACCAGTTGAGCAAGAGAAGGTAGAAGAAGCCAATGAAGGAGAGAACACCCGCTTGTTACACCCTGTGAG
CCTGCATGGGATGGATGACCCGGAGAGAGAAGTATTAGAGTGGAGGTTTGACAGCCGCCTAGCATTTCAT
CACATGGCCCGAGAGCTGCATCCGGACTGTACTGGGTCTCTCTGGTTAGACCAGATCTGAGCCTGGGAGC
TCTCTGGCTAACTAGGGAACCCACTGCTTAAGCCTCAATAAAGCTTGCCTTGAGTGCTTCAAGTAGTGTG
TGCCCGTCTGTTGTGTGACTCTGGTAACTAGAGATCCCTCAGACCCTTTTAGTCAGTGTGGAAAATCTCT
AGCAGCATGTGAGCAAAAGGCCAGCAAAAGGCCAGGAACCGTAAAAAGGCCGCGTTGCTGGCGTTTTTCC
ATAGGCTCCGCCCCCCTGACGAGCATCACAAAAATCGACGCTCAAGTCAGAGGTGGCGAAACCCGACAGG
ACTATAAAGATACCAGGCGTTTCCCCCTGGAAGCTCCCTCGTGCGCTCTCCTGTTCCGACCCTGCCGCTT
ACCGGATACCTGTCCGCCTTTCTCCCTTCGGGAAGCGTGGCGCTTTCTCATAGCTCACGCTGTAGGTATC
TCAGTTCGGTGTAGGTCGTTCGCTCCAAGCTGGGCTGTGTGCACGAACCCCCCGTTCAGCCCGACCGCTG
CGCCTTATCCGGTAACTATCGTCTTGAGTCCAACCCGGTAAGACACGACTTATCGCCACTGGCAGCAGCC
ACTGGTAACAGGATTAGCAGAGCGAGGTATGTAGGCGGTGCTACAGAGTTCTTGAAGTGGTGGCCTAACT
ACGGCTACACTAGAAGAACAGTATTTGGTATCTGCGCTCTGCTGAAGCCAGTTACCTTCGGAAAAAGAGT
TGGTAGCTCTTGATCCGGCAAACAAACCACCGCTGGTAGCGGTGGTTTTTTTGTTTGCAAGCAGCAGATT
ACGCGCAGAAAAAAAGGATCTCAAGAAGATCCTTTGATCTTTTCTACGGGGTCTGACGCTCAGTGGAACG
AAAACTCACGTTAAGGGATTTTGGTCATGAGATTATCAAAAAGGATCTTCACCTAGATCCTTTTAAATTA
AAAATGAAGTTTTAAATCAATCTAAAGTATATATGAGTAAACTTGGTCTGACAGTTACCAATGCTTAATC
AGTGAGGCACCTATCTCAGCGATCTGTCTATTTCGTTCATCCATAGTTGCCTGACTCCCCGTCGTGTAGA
TAACTACGATACGGGAGGGCTTACCATCTGGCCCCAGTGCTGCAATGATACCGCGAGACCCACGCTCACC
GGCTCCAGATTTATCAGCAATAAACCAGCCAGCCGGAAGGGCCGAGCGCAGAAGTGGTCCTGCAACTTTA
TCCGCCTCCATCCAGTCTATTAATTGTTGCCGGGAAGCTAGAGTAAGTAGTTCGCCAGTTAATAGTTTGC
GCAACGTTGTTGCCATTGCTACAGGCATCGTGGTGTCACGCTCGTCGTTTGGTATGGCTTCATTCAGCTC
CGGTTCCCAACGATCAAGGCGAGTTACATGATCCCCCATGTTGTGCAAAAAAGCGGTTAGCTCCTTCGGT
CCTCCGATCGTTGTCAGAAGTAAGTTGGCCGCAGTGTTATCACTCATGGTTATGGCAGCACTGCATAATT
CTCTTACTGTCATGCCATCCGTAAGATGCTTTTCTGTGACTGGTGAGTACTCAACCAAGTCATTCTGAGA
ATAGTGTATGCGGCGACCGAGTTGCTCTTGCCCGGCGTCAATACGGGATAATACCGCGCCACATAGCAGA
ACTTTAAAAGTGCTCATCATTGGAAAACGTTCTTCGGGGCGAAAACTCTCAAGGATCTTACCGCTGTTGA
GATCCAGTTCGATGTAACCCACTCGTGCACCCAACTGATCTTCAGCATCTTTTACTTTCACCAGCGTTTC
TGGGTGAGCAAAAACAGGAAGGCAAAATGCCGCAAAAAAGGGAATAAGGGCGACACGGAAATGTTGAATA
CTCATACTCTTCCTTTTTCAATATTATTGAAGCATTTATCAGGGTTATTGTCTCATGAGCGGATACATAT
TTGAATGTATTTAGAAAAATAAACAAATAGGGGTTCCGCGCACATTTCCCCGAAAAGTGCCACCTGAC
Features (pLannotate 1.2.2; 23 found; start..end, strand, type, name):
     40..92      -  misc_feature   bom (fragment): basis of mobility region from pBR322
    247..626     +  enhancer       CMV enhancer: human cytomegalovirus immediate early enhancer
    627..826     +  promoter       CMV promoter: human cytomegalovirus (CMV) immediate early promoter
    844..1024    +  LTR            5' LTR (truncated): truncated 5' long terminal repeat (LTR) from HIV-1
   1071..1196    +  misc_feature   HIV-1 Ψ: packaging signal of human immunodeficiency virus type 1
   1180..1518    +  CDS            HIV-1 gag (fragment): gag protein from human immunodeficiency virus 1; gag
   1695..1928    +  misc_feature   RRE: The Rev response element (RRE) of HIV-1 allows for Rev-dependent mRNA export from the nucleus to the cytoplasm.
   2305..2405    +  CDS            Rev (fragment): human immunodeficiency virus 1 (HIV-1) Rev protein; rev; enhances nuclear export of unspliced and incompletely spliced viral mRNAs
   2455..2572    +  misc_feature   cPPT/CTS: central polypurine tract and central termination sequence of HIV-1
   2825..2858    +  protein_bind   loxP: Cre-mediated recombination occurs in the 8-bp core sequence (GCATACAT). Cre recombinase
   2983..3050    +  misc_RNA       tracrRNA (fragment): trans-activating CRISPR RNA for the Streptococcus pyogenes CRISPR/Cas9 system
   3115..4286    +  promoter       EF-1α promoter: strong constitutive promoter for human elongation factor EF-1α
   4298..4894    +  CDS            PuroR: puromycin N-acetyltransferase; pac from Streptomyces alboniger; confers resistance to puromycin
   4970..5668    +  CDS            TagBFP: monomeric blue fluorescent protein mammalian codon-optimized
   5688..5721    +  protein_bind   loxP: Cre-mediated recombination occurs in the 8-bp core sequence (GCATACAT). Cre recombinase
   5754..5777    +  misc_feature   MCS (fragment): pBluescript multiple cloning site
   5777..6365    +  misc_feature   WPRE: woodchuck hepatitis virus posttranscriptional regulatory element
   6366..6385    +  misc_feature   MCS (fragment): pBluescript multiple cloning site
   6387..6887    +  CDS            nef (fragment): NEF_HV1LA - Experimental evidence at protein level: Swiss-Prot protein existence level 1. Extracellular Nef protein targets CD4(+) T-lymphocytes for apoptosis by interacting with CXCR4 surface receptors. From Human immunodeficiency virus type 1 group M subtype B (isolate Lai) (HIV-1).
   6894..7074    +  LTR            5' LTR (truncated): truncated 5' long terminal repeat (LTR) from HIV-1
   7136..7724    -  rep_origin     ori: high-copy-number ColE1/pMB1/pBR322/pUC origin of replication
   7895..8755    -  CDS            AmpR: β-lactamase; bla; confers resistance to ampicillin, carbenicillin, and related antibiotics
   8756..8860    -  promoter       AmpR promoter: bla
