>Addgene plasmid #128757 | pU6-sgRNA EF1Alpha-puro-T2A-BFP.PAPD4-2 | addgene full sequence | sequence record 254146 | Addgene NGS Result
GTGATGCGGTTTTGGCAGTACATCAATGGGCGTGGATAGCGGTTTGACTCACGGGGATTTCCAAGTCTCC
ACCCCATTGACGTCAATGGGAGTTTGTTTTGGCACCAAAATCAACGGGACTTTCCAAAATGTCGTAACAA
CTCCGCCCCATTGACGCAAATGGGCGGTAGGCGTGTACGGTGGGAGGTCTATATAAGCAGCGCGTTTTGC
CTGTACTGGGTCTCTCTGGTTAGACCAGATCTGAGCCTGGGAGCTCTCTGGCTAACTAGGGAACCCACTG
CTTAAGCCTCAATAAAGCTTGCCTTGAGTGCTTCAAGTAGTGTGTGCCCGTCTGTTGTGTGACTCTGGTA
ACTAGAGATCCCTCAGACCCTTTTAGTCAGTGTGGAAAATCTCTAGCAGTGGCGCCCGAACAGGGACTTG
AAAGCGAAAGGGAAACCAGAGGAGCTCTCTCGACGCAGGACTCGGCTTGCTGAAGCGCGCACGGCAAGAG
GCGAGGGGCGGCGACTGGTGAGTACGCCAAAAATTTTGACTAGCGGAGGCTAGAAGGAGAGAGATGGGTG
CGAGAGCGTCAGTATTAAGCGGGGGAGAATTAGATCGCGATGGGAAAAAATTCGGTTAAGGCCAGGGGGA
AAGAAAAAATATAAATTAAAACATATAGTATGGGCAAGCAGGGAGCTAGAACGATTCGCAGTTAATCCTG
GCCTGTTAGAAACATCAGAAGGCTGTAGACAAATACTGGGACAGCTACAACCATCCCTTCAGACAGGATC
AGAAGAACTTAGATCATTATATAATACAGTAGCAACCCTCTATTGTGTGCATCAAAGGATAGAGATAAAA
GACACCAAGGAAGCTTTAGACAAGATAGAGGAAGAGCAAAACAAAAGTAAGACCACCGCACAGCAAGCGG
CCGGCCGCTGATCTTCAGACCTGGAGGAGGAGATATGAGGGACAATTGGAGAAGTGAATTATATAAATAT
AAAGTAGTAAAAATTGAACCATTAGGAGTAGCACCCACCAAGGCAAAGAGAAGAGTGGTGCAGAGAGAAA
AAAGAGCAGTGGGAATAGGAGCTTTGTTCCTTGGGTTCTTGGGAGCAGCAGGAAGCACTATGGGCGCAGC
GTCAATGACGCTGACGGTACAGGCCAGACAATTATTGTCTGGTATAGTGCAGCAGCAGAACAATTTGCTG
AGGGCTATTGAGGCGCAACAGCATCTGTTGCAACTCACAGTCTGGGGCATCAAGCAGCTCCAGGCAAGAA
TCCTGGCTGTGGAAAGATACCTAAAGGATCAACAGCTCCTGGGGATTTGGGGTTGCTCTGGAAAACTCAT
TTGCACCACTGCTGTGCCTTGGAATGCTAGTTGGAGTAATAAATCTCTGGAACAGATTTGGAATCACACG
ACCTGGATGGAGTGGGACAGAGAAATTAACAATTACACAAGCTTAATACACTCCTTAATTGAAGAATCGC
AAAACCAGCAAGAAAAGAATGAACAAGAATTATTGGAATTAGATAAATGGGCAAGTTTGTGGAATTGGTT
TAACATAACAAATTGGCTGTGGTATATAAAATTATTCATAATGATAGTAGGAGGCTTGGTAGGTTTAAGA
ATAGTTTTTGCTGTACTTTCTATAGTGAATAGAGTTAGGCAGGGATATTCACCATTATCGTTTCAGACCC
ACCTCCCAACCCCGAGGGGACCCGACAGGCCCGAAGGAATAGAAGAAGAAGGTGGAGAGAGAGACAGAGA
CAGATCCATTCGATTAGTGAACGGATCGGCACTGCGTGCGCCAATTCTGCAGACAAATGGCAGTATTCAT
CCACAATTTTAAAAGAAAAGGGGGGATTGGGGGGTACAGTGCAGGGGAAAGAATAGTAGACATAATAGCA
ACAGACATACAAACTAAAGAATTACAAAAACAAATTACAAAAATTCAAAATTTTCGGGTTTATTACAGGG
ACAGCAGAGATCCAGTTTGGTTAGTACCGGGCCCGCTCTAGAGATCCGACGCGCCATCTCTAGGCCCGCG
CCGGCCCCCTCGCACGGACTTGTGGGAGAAGCTCGGCTACTCCCCTGCCCCGGTTAATTTGCATATAATA
TTTCCTAGTAACTATAGAGGCTTAATGTGCGATAAAAGACAGATAATCTGTTCTTTTTAATACTAGCTAC
ATTTTACATGATAGGCTTGGATTTCTATAACTTCGTATAGCATACATTATACGAAGTTATAAACAGCACA
AAAGGAAACTCACCCTAACTGTAAAGTAATTGTGTGTTTTGAGACTATAAGTATCCCTTGGAGAACCACC
TTGTTGGGGACAGCTAGGCCCAGCTCGTTTAAGAGCTAAGCTGGAAACAGCATAGCAAGTTTAAATAAGG
CTAGTCCGTTATCAACTTGAAAAAGTGGCACCGAGTCGGTGCTTTTTTTCTCGAGTACTAGGATCCATTA
GGCGGCCGCGTGGATAACCGTATTACCGCCATGCATGTGCCCGTCAGTGGGCAGAGCGCACATCGCCCAC
AGTCCCCGAGAAGTTGGGGGGAGGGGTCGGCAATTGAACCGGTGCCTAGAGAAGGTGGCGCGGGGTAAAC
TGGGAAAGTGATGTCGTGTACTGGCTCCGCCTTTTTCCCGAGGGTGGGGGAGAACCGTATATAAGTGCAG
TAGTCGCCGTGAACGTTCTTTTTCGCAACGGGTTTGCCGCCAGAACACAGGTAAGTGCCGTGTGTGGTTC
CCGCGGGCCTGGCCTCTTTACGGGTTATGGCCCTTGCGTGCCTTGAATTACTTCCACCTGGCTGCAGTAC
GTGATTCTTGATCCCGAGCTTCGGGTTGGAAGTGGGTGGGAGAGTTCGAGGCCTTGCGCTTAAGGAGCCC
CTTCGCCTCGTGCTTGAGTTGAGGCCTGGCCTGGGCGCTGGGGCCGCCGCGTGCGAATCTGGTGGCACCT
TCGCGCCTGTCTCGCTGCTTTCGATAAGTCTCTAGCCATTTAAAATTTTTGATGACCTGCTGCGACGCTT
TTTTTCTGGCAAGATAGTCTTGTAAATGCGGGCCAAGATCTGCACACTGGTATTTCGGTTTTTGGGGCCG
CGGGCGGCGACGGGGCCCGTGCGTCCCAGCGCACATGTTCGGCGAGGCGGGGCCTGCGAGCGCGGCCACC
GAGAATCGGACGGGGGTAGTCTCAAGCTGGCCGGCCTGCTCTGGTGCCTGGCCTCGCGCCGCCGTGTATC
GCCCCGCCCTGGGCGGCAAGGCTGGCCCGGTCGGCACCAGTTGCGTGAGCGGAAAGATGGCCGCTTCCCG
GCCCTGCTGCAGGGAGCTCAAAATGGAGGACGCGGCGCTCGGGAGAGCGGGCGGGTGAGTCACCCACACA
AAGGAAAAGGGCCTTTCCGTCCTCAGCCGTCGCTTCATGTGACTCCACGGAGTACCGGGCGCCGTCCAGG
CACCTCGATTAGTTCTCGCGCTTTTGGAGTACGTCGTCTTTAGGTTGGGGGGAGGGGTTTTATGCGATGG
AGTTTCCCCACACTGAGTGGGTGGAGACTGAAGTTAGGCCAGCTTGGCACTTGATGTAATTCTCCTTGGA
ATTTGCCCTTTTTGAGTTTGGATCTTGGTTCATTCTCAAGCCTCAGACAGTGGTTCAAAGTTTTTTTCTT
CCATTTCAGGTGTCGTGAGCTAGCCCACCATGACCGAGTACAAGCCCACGGTGCGCCTCGCCACCCGCGA
CGACGTCCCCCGGGCCGTACGCACCCTCGCCGCCGCGTTCGCCGACTACCCCGCCACGCGCCACACCGTC
GACCCGGACCGCCACATCGAGCGGGTCACCGAGCTGCAAGAACTCTTCCTCACGCGCGTCGGGCTCGACA
TCGGCAAGGTGTGGGTCGCGGACGACGGCGCCGCGGTGGCGGTCTGGACCACGCCGGAGAGCGTCGAAGC
GGGGGCGGTGTTCGCCGAGATCGGCCCGCGCATGGCCGAGTTGAGCGGTTCCCGGCTGGCCGCGCAGCAA
CAGATGGAAGGCCTCCTGGCGCCGCACCGGCCCAAGGAGCCCGCGTGGTTCCTGGCCACCGTCGGCGTCT
CGCCCGACCACCAGGGCAAGGGTCTGGGCAGCGCCGTCGTGCTCCCCGGAGTGGAGGCGGCCGAGCGCGC
CGGGGTGCCCGCCTTCCTGGAGACCTCCGCGCCCCGCAACCTCCCCTTCTACGAGCGGCTCGGCTTCACC
GTCACCGCCGACGTCGAGGTGCCCGAAGGACCGCGCACCTGGTGCATGACCCGCAAGCCCGGTGCCGGAT
CGGGAGAGGGCAGAGGAAGTCTGCTAACATGCGGTGACGTCGAGGAGAATCCTGGCCCACCGGTCGCCAC
CAGCGAGCTGATTAAGGAGAACATGCACATGAAGCTGTACATGGAGGGCACCGTGGACAACCATCACTTC
AAGTGCACATCCGAGGGCGAAGGCAAGCCCTACGAGGGCACCCAGACCATGAGAATCAAGGTGGTCGAGG
GCGGCCCTCTCCCCTTCGCCTTCGACATCCTGGCTACTAGCTTCCTCTACGGCAGCAAGACCTTCATCAA
CCACACCCAGGGCATCCCCGACTTCTTCAAGCAGTCCTTCCCTGAGGGCTTCACATGGGAGAGAGTCACC
ACATACGAAGACGGGGGCGTGCTGACCGCTACCCAGGACACCAGCCTCCAGGACGGCTGCCTCATCTACA
ACGTCAAGATCAGAGGGGTGAACTTCACATCCAACGGCCCTGTGATGCAGAAGAAAACACTCGGCTGGGA
GGCCTTCACCGAGACGCTGTACCCCGCTGACGGCGGCCTGGAAGGCAGAAACGACATGGCCCTGAAGCTC
GTGGGCGGGAGCCATCTGATCGCAAACATCAAGACCACATATAGATCCAAGAAACCCGCTAAGAACCTCA
AGATGCCTGGCGTCTACTATGTGGACTACAGACTGGAAAGAATCAAGGAGGCCAACAACGAGACCTACGT
CGAGCAGCACGAGGTGGCAGTGGCCAGATACTGCGACCTCCCTAGCAAACTGGGGCACAAGCTTAATTAA
GAATTCGTCGAGGGACCTAATAACTTCGTATAGCATACATTATACGAAGTTATACATGTTTAAGGGTTCC
GGTTCCACTAGGTACAATTCGATATCAAGCTTATCGATAATCAACCTCTGGATTACAAAATTTGTGAAAG
ATTGACTGGTATTCTTAACTATGTTGCTCCTTTTACGCTATGTGGATACGCTGCTTTAATGCCTTTGTAT
CATGCTATTGCTTCCCGTATGGCTTTCATTTTCTCCTCCTTGTATAAATCCTGGTTGCTGTCTCTTTATG
AGGAGTTGTGGCCCGTTGTCAGGCAACGTGGCGTGGTGTGCACTGTGTTTGCTGACGCAACCCCCACTGG
TTGGGGCATTGCCACCACCTGTCAGCTCCTTTCCGGGACTTTCGCTTTCCCCCTCCCTATTGCCACGGCG
GAACTCATCGCCGCCTGCCTTGCCCGCTGCTGGACAGGGGCTCGGCTGTTGGGCACTGACAATTCCGTGG
TGTTGTCGGGGAAATCATCGTCCTTTCCTTGGCTGCTCGCCTGTGTTGCCACCTGGATTCTGCGCGGGAC
GTCCTTCTGCTACGTCCCTTCGGCCCTCAATCCAGCGGACCTTCCTTCCCGCGGCCTGCTGCCGGCTCTG
CGGCCTCTTCCGCGTCTTCGCCTTCGCCCTCAGACGAGTCGGATCTCCCTTTGGGCCGCCTCCCCGCATC
GATACCGTCGACCTCGATCGAGACCTAGAAAAACATGGAGCAATCACAAGTAGCAATACAGCAGCTACCA
ATGCTGATTGTGCCTGGCTAGAAGCACAAGAGGAGGAGGAGGTGGGTTTTCCAGTCACACCTCAGGTACC
TTTAAGACCAATGACTTACAAGGCAGCTGTAGATCTTAGCCACTTTTTAAAAGAAAAGGGGGGACTGGAA
GGGCTAATTCACTCCCAACGAAGACAAGATATCCTTGATCTGTGGATCTACCACACACAAGGCTACTTCC
CTGATTGGCAGAACTACACACCAGGGCCAGGGATCAGATATCCACTGACCTTTGGATGGTGCTACAAGCT
AGTACCAGTTGAGCAAGAGAAGGTAGAAGAAGCCAATGAAGGAGAGAACACCCGCTTGTTACACCCTGTG
AGCCTGCATGGGATGGATGACCCGGAGAGAGAAGTATTAGAGTGGAGGTTTGACAGCCGCCTAGCATTTC
ATCACATGGCCCGAGAGCTGCATCCGGACTGTACTGGGTCTCTCTGGTTAGACCAGATCTGAGCCTGGGA
GCTCTCTGGCTAACTAGGGAACCCACTGCTTAAGCCTCAATAAAGCTTGCCTTGAGTGCTTCAAGTAGTG
TGTGCCCGTCTGTTGTGTGACTCTGGTAACTAGAGATCCCTCAGACCCTTTTAGTCAGTGTGGAAAATCT
CTAGCAGCATGTGAGCAAAAGGCCAGCAAAAGGCCAGGAACCGTAAAAAGGCCGCGTTGCTGGCGTTTTT
CCATAGGCTCCGCCCCCCTGACGAGCATCACAAAAATCGACGCTCAAGTCAGAGGTGGCGAAACCCGACA
GGACTATAAAGATACCAGGCGTTTCCCCCTGGAAGCTCCCTCGTGCGCTCTCCTGTTCCGACCCTGCCGC
TTACCGGATACCTGTCCGCCTTTCTCCCTTCGGGAAGCGTGGCGCTTTCTCATAGCTCACGCTGTAGGTA
TCTCAGTTCGGTGTAGGTCGTTCGCTCCAAGCTGGGCTGTGTGCACGAACCCCCCGTTCAGCCCGACCGC
TGCGCCTTATCCGGTAACTATCGTCTTGAGTCCAACCCGGTAAGACACGACTTATCGCCACTGGCAGCAG
CCACTGGTAACAGGATTAGCAGAGCGAGGTATGTAGGCGGTGCTACAGAGTTCTTGAAGTGGTGGCCTAA
CTACGGCTACACTAGAAGAACAGTATTTGGTATCTGCGCTCTGCTGAAGCCAGTTACCTTCGGAAAAAGA
GTTGGTAGCTCTTGATCCGGCAAACAAACCACCGCTGGTAGCGGTGGTTTTTTTGTTTGCAAGCAGCAGA
TTACGCGCAGAAAAAAAGGATCTCAAGAAGATCCTTTGATCTTTTCTACGGGGTCTGACGCTCAGTGGAA
CGAAAACTCACGTTAAGGGATTTTGGTCATGAGATTATCAAAAAGGATCTTCACCTAGATCCTTTTAAAT
TAAAAATGAAGTTTTAAATCAATCTAAAGTATATATGAGTAAACTTGGTCTGACAGTTACCAATGCTTAA
TCAGTGAGGCACCTATCTCAGCGATCTGTCTATTTCGTTCATCCATAGTTGCCTGACTCCCCGTCGTGTA
GATAACTACGATACGGGAGGGCTTACCATCTGGCCCCAGTGCTGCAATGATACCGCGAGACCCACGCTCA
CCGGCTCCAGATTTATCAGCAATAAACCAGCCAGCCGGAAGGGCCGAGCGCAGAAGTGGTCCTGCAACTT
TATCCGCCTCCATCCAGTCTATTAATTGTTGCCGGGAAGCTAGAGTAAGTAGTTCGCCAGTTAATAGTTT
GCGCAACGTTGTTGCCATTGCTACAGGCATCGTGGTGTCACGCTCGTCGTTTGGTATGGCTTCATTCAGC
TCCGGTTCCCAACGATCAAGGCGAGTTACATGATCCCCCATGTTGTGCAAAAAAGCGGTTAGCTCCTTCG
GTCCTCCGATCGTTGTCAGAAGTAAGTTGGCCGCAGTGTTATCACTCATGGTTATGGCAGCACTGCATAA
TTCTCTTACTGTCATGCCATCCGTAAGATGCTTTTCTGTGACTGGTGAGTACTCAACCAAGTCATTCTGA
GAATAGTGTATGCGGCGACCGAGTTGCTCTTGCCCGGCGTCAATACGGGATAATACCGCGCCACATAGCA
GAACTTTAAAAGTGCTCATCATTGGAAAACGTTCTTCGGGGCGAAAACTCTCAAGGATCTTACCGCTGTT
GAGATCCAGTTCGATGTAACCCACTCGTGCACCCAACTGATCTTCAGCATCTTTTACTTTCACCAGCGTT
TCTGGGTGAGCAAAAACAGGAAGGCAAAATGCCGCAAAAAAGGGAATAAGGGCGACACGGAAATGTTGAA
TACTCATACTCTTCCTTTTTCAATATTATTGAAGCATTTATCAGGGTTATTGTCTCATGAGCGGATACAT
ATTTGAATGTATTTAGAAAAATAAACAAATAGGGGTTCCGCGCACATTTCCCCGAAAAGTGCCACCTGAC
GTCGACGGATCGGGAGATCTCCCGATCCCCTATGGTGCACTCTCAGTACAATCTGCTCTGATGCCGCATA
GTTAAGCCAGTATCTGCTCCCTGCTTGTGTGTTGGAGGTCGCTGAGTAGTGCGCGAGCAAAATTTAAGCT
ACAACAAGGCAAGGCTTGACCGACAATTGCATGAAGAATCTGCTTAGGGTTAGGCGTTTTGCGCTGCTTC
GCGATGTACGGGCCAGATATACGCGTTGACATTGATTATTGACTAGTTATTAATAGTAATCAATTACGGG
GTCATTAGTTCATAGCCCATATATGGAGTTCCGCGTTACATAACTTACGGTAAATGGCCCGCCTAGCTGA
CCGCCCAACGACCCCCGCCCATTGACGTCAATAATGACGTATGTTCCCATAGTAACGCCAATAGGGACTT
TCCATTGACGTCAATGGGTGGAGTATTTACGGTAAACTGCCCACTTGGCAGTACATCAAGTGTATCATAT
GCCAAGTACGCCCCCTATTGACGTCAATGACGGTAAATGGCCCGCCTGGCATTATGCCCAGTACATGACC
TTATGGGACTTTCCTACTTGGCAGTACATCTACGTATTAGTCATCGCTATTACCATG
Features (pLannotate 1.2.2; 23 found; start..end, strand, type, name):
      1..200     +  promoter       CMV promoter: human cytomegalovirus (CMV) immediate early promoter
    218..398     +  LTR            5' LTR (truncated): truncated 5' long terminal repeat (LTR) from HIV-1
    445..570     +  misc_feature   HIV-1 Ψ: packaging signal of human immunodeficiency virus type 1
    554..892     +  CDS            HIV-1 gag (fragment): gag protein from human immunodeficiency virus 1; gag
   1067..1300    +  misc_feature   RRE: The Rev response element (RRE) of HIV-1 allows for Rev-dependent mRNA export from the nucleus to the cytoplasm.
   1677..1777    +  CDS            Rev (fragment): human immunodeficiency virus 1 (HIV-1) Rev protein; rev; enhances nuclear export of unspliced and incompletely spliced viral mRNAs
   1827..1944    +  misc_feature   cPPT/CTS: central polypurine tract and central termination sequence of HIV-1
   2197..2230    +  protein_bind   loxP: Cre-mediated recombination occurs in the 8-bp core sequence (GCATACAT). Cre recombinase
   2355..2422    +  misc_RNA       tracrRNA (fragment): trans-activating CRISPR RNA for the Streptococcus pyogenes CRISPR/Cas9 system
   2487..3658    +  promoter       EF-1α promoter: strong constitutive promoter for human elongation factor EF-1α
   3670..4266    +  CDS            PuroR: puromycin N-acetyltransferase; pac from Streptomyces alboniger; confers resistance to puromycin
   4342..5040    +  CDS            TagBFP: monomeric blue fluorescent protein mammalian codon-optimized
   5060..5093    +  protein_bind   loxP: Cre-mediated recombination occurs in the 8-bp core sequence (GCATACAT). Cre recombinase
   5126..5149    +  misc_feature   MCS (fragment): pBluescript multiple cloning site
   5149..5737    +  misc_feature   WPRE: woodchuck hepatitis virus posttranscriptional regulatory element
   5738..5757    +  misc_feature   MCS (fragment): pBluescript multiple cloning site
   5759..6259    +  CDS            nef (fragment): NEF_HV1LA - Experimental evidence at protein level: Swiss-Prot protein existence level 1. Extracellular Nef protein targets CD4(+) T-lymphocytes for apoptosis by interacting with CXCR4 surface receptors. From Human immunodeficiency virus type 1 group M subtype B (isolate Lai) (HIV-1).
   6266..6446    +  LTR            5' LTR (truncated): truncated 5' long terminal repeat (LTR) from HIV-1
   6508..7096    -  rep_origin     ori: high-copy-number ColE1/pMB1/pBR322/pUC origin of replication
   7267..8127    -  CDS            AmpR: β-lactamase; bla; confers resistance to ampicillin, carbenicillin, and related antibiotics
   8128..8232    -  promoter       AmpR promoter: bla
   8291..8343    -  misc_feature   bom (fragment): basis of mobility region from pBR322
   8498..8877    +  enhancer       CMV enhancer: human cytomegalovirus immediate early enhancer
