[The description below was written by a language model from this plasmid's Addgene catalogue record and pLannotate feature annotations shown in this document.]
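Description:
pU6-sgRNA EF1Alpha-puro-T2A-BFP.PAPD4-2 is a lentiviral single-guide RNA expression plasmid built on a pSICO-derived backbone of about 8.9 kb, made to deliver a guide against human PAPD4 (now TENT2, also known as GLD2) for CRISPR interference. It is propagated in bacteria through a ColE1/pUC-type origin and ampicillin resistance, although the catalogue lists it as low copy. The viral portion has a CMV enhancer/promoter fused to a truncated HIV-1 5' LTR, which drives genomic RNA production in packaging cells. This is followed by the Ψ packaging signal with a gag fragment, the RRE for Rev-dependent nuclear export, the cPPT/CTS, a WPRE to boost transcript expression, and a truncated 3' LTR.

The payload consists of two units. According to the catalogue, a mouse U6 promoter drives the guide, which was cloned between BstXI and BlpI sites. The automated annotation does not call the U6 promoter itself, but it detects the S. pyogenes guide scaffold (labelled as a tracrRNA fragment) just upstream of the second cassette. That second cassette uses the EF-1α promoter to express puromycin N-acetyltransferase and TagBFP, which the construct name indicates are joined by a T2A peptide. Transduced cells can therefore be both drug-selected and tracked by blue fluorescence. Two loxP sites inherited from the backbone flank the region containing the scaffold and marker cassette.

The plasmid encodes no Cas protein, so it must be used in cells that already express a dCas9-based repressor. The plasmid name ends in "-2" while the insert field reads "sgRNA #1", a discrepancy the record does not explain. The depositor's sequence and the repository's sequencing result give the same feature layout and differ by only 11 nt in length.
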