Addgene plasmid #128757: pU6-sgRNA EF1Alpha-puro-T2A-BFP.PAPD4-2
Purpose: Expresses PAPD4 gRNA for CRISPRi
Depositing lab: David Bartel. Depositing organization: Whitehead Institute for Biomedical Research. Publication: A Network of Noncoding Regulatory RNAs Acts in the Mammalian Brain. Kleaveland B, Shi CY, Stefano J, Bartel DP. Cell. 2018 Jul 12;174(2):350-362.e17. doi: 10.1016/j.cell.2018.05.022. Epub 2018 Jun 7. PubMed 29887379.
Backbone
  Vector backbone: pSICO derivative
  Backbone size w/o insert (bp): 8888
  Total vector size (bp): 8888
  Vector type: Mammalian Expression, Lentiviral, CRISPR
  Selectable markers: Puromycin
Growth in bacteria
  Bacterial resistance: Ampicillin, 100 μg/mL
  Growth temperature: 30°C
  Growth strain: NEB Stable
  Copy number: Low Copy
Gene/Insert
  Gene/Insert name: PAPD4 sgRNA #1
  gRNA/shRNA sequence: GGGACAGCTAGGCCCAGCTC
  Species: H. sapiens (human)
  Entrez Gene: TENT2 (a.k.a. APD4, GLD2, PAPD4, TUT2)
  Promoter: mU6
  Cloning method: Restriction Enzyme; 5′ cloning site BstXI (not destroyed); 3′ cloning site BlpI (not destroyed)
  Sequencing primers: 5′ mU6-F
Terms and licenses: Academic/Nonprofit Terms; Industry Terms: Not Available to Industry
How to cite: pU6-sgRNA EF1Alpha-puro-T2A-BFP.PAPD4-2 was a gift from David Bartel (Addgene plasmid # 128757 ; http://n2t.net/addgene:128757 ; RRID:Addgene_128757)
